>Addgene plasmid #231112 | pRDB_268 | addgene full sequence | sequence record 458383 | Addgene NGS Result
ATTCGAAAATCAACCTCTGGATTACAAAATTTGTGAAAGATTGACTGGTATTCTTAACTATGTTGCTCCT
TTTACGCTATGTGGATACGCTGCTTTAATGCCTTTGTATCATGCTATTGCTTCCCGTATGGCTTTCATTT
TCTCCTCCTTGTATAAATCCTGGTTGCTGTCTCTTTATGAGGAGTTGTGGCCCGTTGTCAGGCAACGTGG
CGTGGTGTGCACTGTGTTTGCTGACGCAACCCCCACTGGTTGGGGCATTGCCACCACCTGTCAGCTCCTT
TCCGGGACTTTCGCTTTCCCCCTCCCTATTGCCACGGCGGAACTCATCGCCGCCTGCCTTGCCCGCTGCT
GGACAGGGGCTCGGCTGTTGGGCACTGACAATTCCGTGGTGTTGTCGGGGAAATCATCGTCCTTTCCTTG
GCTGCTCGCCTGTGTTGCCACCTGGATTCTGCGCGGGACGTCCTTCTGCTACGTCCCTTCGGCCCTCAAT
CCAGCGGACCTTCCTTCCCGCGGCCTGCTGCCGGCTCTGCGGCCTCTTCCGCGTCCTCGCCTTCGCCCTC
AGACGAGTCGGATCTCCCTTTGGGCCGCCTCCCCGCGTCGACTTTAAGACCAATGACTTACAAGGCAGCT
GTAGATCTTAGCCACTTTTTAAAAGAAAAGGGGGGACTGGAAGGGCTAATTCACTCCCAACGAAGATAAG
ATCTGCTTTTTGCTTGTACTGGGTCTCTCTGGTTAGACCAGATCTGAGCCTGGGAGCTCTCTGGCTAACT
AGGGAACCCACTGCTTAAGCCTCAATAAAGCTTGCCTTGAGTGCTTCAAGTAGTGTGTGCCCGTCTGTTG
TGTGACTCTGGTAACTAGAGATCCCTCAGACCCTTTTAGTCAGTGTGGAAAATCTCTAGCAGGGCCCGTT
TAAACCCGCTGATCAGCCTCGACTGTGCCTTCTAGTTGCCAGCCATCTGTTGTTTGCCCCTCCCCCGTGC
CTTCCTTGACCCTGGAAGGTGCCACTCCCACTGTCCTTTCCTAATAAAATGAGGAAATTGCATCGCATTG
TCTGAGTAGGTGTCATTCTATTCTGGGGGGTGGGGTGGGGCAGGACAGCAAGGGGGAGGATTGGGAAGAT
AATAGCAGGCATGCTGGGGATGCGGTGGGCTCTATGGCTTCTGAGGCGGAAAGAACCAGCTGGGGCTCTA
GGGGGTATCCCC
[124 nt withheld, positions 1203-1326]
C
[91 nt withheld, positions 1328-1418]
A
[49 nt withheld, positions 1420-1468]
CCTTTGACGTTGGAGTCCACGTTCTTT
[37 nt withheld, positions 1496-1532]
ACCCTATCTCGGTCTATTCTTTTGATTTATAAGGGATTTTGCCGATTTCGGCCTATTGGTTAAAAAATGA
GCTGATTTAACAAAAATTTAACGCGAATTAATTCTGTGGAATGTGTGTCAGTTAGGGTGTGGAAAGTCCC
CAGGCTCCCCAGCAGGCAGAAGTATGCAAAGCATGCATCTCAATTAGTCAGCAACCAGGTGTGGAAAGTC
CCCAGGCTCCCCAGCAGGCAGAAGTATGCAAAGCATGCATCTCAATTAGTCAGCAACCATAGTCCCGCCC
CTAACTCCGCCCATCCCGCCCCTAACTCCGCCCAGTTCCGCCCATTCTCCGCCCCATGGCTGACTAATTT
TTTTTATTTATGCAGAGGCCGAGGCCGCCTCTGCCTCTGAGCTATTCCAGAAGTAGTGAGGAGGCTTTTT
TGGAGGCCTAGGCTTTTGCAAAAAGCTCCCGGGAGCTTGTATATCCATTTTCGGATCTGATCAGCACGTG
TTGACAATTAATCATCGGCATAGTATATCGGCATAGTATAATACGACAAGGTGAGGAACTAAACCATGGC
CAAGTTGACCAGTGCCGTTCCGGTGCTCACCGCGCGCGACGTCGCCGGAGCGGTCGAGTTCTGGACCGAC
CGGCTCGGGTTCTCCCGGGACTTCGTGGAGGACGACTTCGCCGGTGTGGTCCGGGACGACGTGACCCTGT
TCATCAGCGCGGTCCAGGACCAGGTGGTGCCGGACAACACCCTGGCCTGGGTGTGGGTGCGCGGCCTGGA
CGAGCTGTACGCCGAGTGGTCGGAGGTCGTGTCCACGAACTTCCGGGACGCCTCCGGGCCGGCCATGACC
GAGATCGGCGAGCAGCCGTGGGGGCGGGAGTTCGCCCTGCGCGACCCGGCCGGCAACTGCGTGCACTTCG
TGGCCGAGGAGCAGGACTGACACGTGCTACGAGATTTCGATTCCACCGCCGCCTTCTATGAAAGGTTGGG
CTTCGGAATCGTTTTCCGGGACGCCGGCTGGATGATCCTCCAGCGCGGGGATCTCATGCTGGAGTTCTTC
GCCCACCCCAACTTGTTTATTGCAGCTTATAATGGTTACAAATAAAGCAATAGCATCACAAATTTCACAA
ATAAAGCATTTTTTTCACTGCATTCTAGTTGTGGTTTGTCCAAACTCATCAATGTATCTTATCATGTCTG
TATACCGTCGACCTCTAGCTAGAGCTTGGCGTAATCATGGTCATAGCTGTTTCCTGTGTGAAATTGTTAT
CCGCTCACAATTCCACACAACATACGAGCCGGAAGCATAAAGTGTAAAGCCTGGGGTGCCTAATGAGTGA
GCTAACTCACATTAATTGCGTTGCGCTCACTGCCCGCTTTCCAGTCGGGAAACCTGTCGTGCCAGCTGCA
TTAATGAATCGGCCAACGCGCGGGGAGAGGCGGTTTGCGTATTGGGCGCTCTTCCGCTTCCTCGCTCACT
GACTCGCTGCGCTCGGTCGTTCGGCTGCGGCGAGCGGTATCAGCTCACTCAAAGGCGGTAATACGGTTAT
CCACAGAATCAGGGGATAACGCAGGAAAGAACATGTGAGCAAAAGGCCAGCAAAAGGCCAGGAACCGTAA
AAAGGCCGCGTTGCTGGCGTTTTTCCATAGGCTCCGCCCCCCTGACGAGCATCACAAAAATCGACGCTCA
AGTCAGAGGTGGCGAAACCCGACAGGACTATAAAGATACCAGGCGTTTCCCCCTGGAAGCTCCCTCGTGC
GCTCTCCTGTTCCGACCCTGCCGCTTACCGGATACCTGTCCGCCTTTCTCCCTTCGGGAAGCGTGGCGCT
TTCTCATAGCTCACGCTGTAGGTATCTCAGTTCGGTGTAGGTCGTTCGCTCCAAGCTGGGCTGTGTGCAC
GAACCCCCCGTTCAGCCCGACCGCTGCGCCTTATCCGGTAACTATCGTCTTGAGTCCAACCCGGTAAGAC
ACGACTTATCGCCACTGGCAGCAGCCACTGGTAACAGGATTAGCAGAGCGAGGTATGTAGGCGGTGCTAC
AGAGTTCTTGAAGTGGTGGCCTAACTACGGCTACACTAGAAGAACAGTATTTGGTATCTGCGCTCTGCTG
AAGCCAGTTACCTTCGGAAAAAGAGTTGGTAGCTCTTGATCCGGCAAACAAACCACCGCTGGTAGCGGTG
GTTTTTTTGTTTGCAAGCAGCAGATTACGCGCAGAAAAAAAGGATCTCAAGAAGATCCTTTGATCTTTTC
TACGGGGTCTGACGCTCAGTGGAACGAAAACTCACGTTAAGGGATTTTGGTCATGAGATTATCAAAAAGG
ATCTTCACCTAGATCCTTTTAAATTAAAAATGAAGTTTTAAATCAATCTAAAGTATATATGAGTAAACTT
GGTCTGACAGTTACCAATGCTTAATCAGTGAGGCACCTATCTCAGCGATCTGTCTATTTCGTTCATCCAT
AGTTGCCTGACTCCCCGTCGTGTAGATAACTACGATACGGGAGGGCTTACCATCTGGCCCCAGTGCTGCA
ATGATACCGCGAGACCCACGCTCACCGGCTCCAGATTTATCAGCAATAAACCAGCCAGCCGGAAGGGCCG
AGCGCAGAAGTGGTCCTGCAACTTTATCCGCCTCCATCCAGTCTATTAATTGTTGCCGGGAAGCTAGAGT
AAGTAGTTCGCCAGTTAATAGTTTGCGCAACGTTGTTGCCATTGCTACAGGCATCGTGGTGTCACGCTCG
TCGTTTGGTATGGCTTCATTCAGCTCCGGTTCCCAACGATCAAGGCGAGTTACATGATCCCCCATGTTGT
GCAAAAAAGCGGTTAGCTCCTTCGGTCCTCCGATCGTTGTCAGAAGTAAGTTGGCCGCAGTGTTATCACT
CATGGTTATGGCAGCACTGCATAATTCTCTTACTGTCATGCCATCCGTAAGATGCTTTTCTGTGACTGGT
GAGTACTCAACCAAGTCATTCTGAGAATAGTGTATGCGGCGACCGAGTTGCTCTTGCCCGGCGTCAATAC
GGGATAATACCGCGCCACATAGCAGAACTTTAAAAGTGCTCATCATTGGAAAACGTTCTTCGGGGCGAAA
ACTCTCAAGGATCTTACCGCTGTTGAGATCCAGTTCGATGTAACCCACTCGTGCACCCAACTGATCTTCA
GCATCTTTTACTTTCACCAGCGTTTCTGGGTGAGCAAAAACAGGAAGGCAAAATGCCGCAAAAAAGGGAA
TAAGGGCGACACGGAAATGTTGAATACTCATACTCTTCCTTTTTCAATATTATTGAAGCATTTATCAGGG
TTATTGTCTCATGAGCGGATACATATTTGAATGTATTTAGAAAAATAAACAAATAGGGGTTCCGCGCACA
TTTCCCCGAAAAGTGCCACCTGACGTCGACGGATCGGGAGATCTCCCGATCCCCTATGGTGCACTCTCAG
TACAATCTGCTCTGATGCCGCATAGTTAAGCCAGTATCTGCTCCCTGCTTGTGTGTTGGAGGTCGCTGAG
TAGTGCGCGAGCAAAATTTAAGCTACAACAAGGCAAGGCTTGACCGACAATTGCATGAAGAATCTGCTTA
GGGTTAGGCGTTTTGCGCTGCTTCGCGATGTACGGGCCAGATATACGCGTTGACATTGATTATTGACTAG
TTATTAATAGTAATCAATTACGGGGTCATTAGTTCATAGCCCATATATGGAGTTCCGCGTTACATAACTT
ACGGTAAATGGCCCGCCTGGCTGACCGCCCAACGACCCCCGCCCATTGACGTCAATAATGACGTATGTTC
CCATAGTAACGCCAATAGGGACTTTCCATTGACGTCAATGGGTGGAGTATTTACGGTAAACTGCCCACTT
GGCAGTACATCAAGTGTATCATATGCCAAGTACGCCCCCTATTGACGTCAATGACGGTAAATGGCCCGCC
TGGCATTATGCCCAGTACATGACCTTATGGGACTTTCCTACTTGGCAGTACATCTACGTATTAGTCATCG
CTATTACCATGGTGATGCGGTTTTGGCAGTACATCAATGGGCGTGGATAGCGGTTTGACTCACGGGGATT
TCCAAGTCTCCACCCCATTGACGTCAATGGGAGTTTGTTTTGGCACCAAAATCAACGGGACTTTCCAAAA
TGTCGTAACAACTCCGCCCCATTGACGCAAATGGGCGGTAGGCGTGTACGGTGGGAGGTCTATATAAGCA
GCGCGTTTTGCCTGTACTGGGTCTCTCTGGTTAGACCAGATCTGAGCCTGGGAGCTCTCTGGCTAACTAG
GGAACCCACTGCTTAAGCCTCAATAAAGCTTGCCTTGAGTGCTTCAAGTAGTGTGTGCCCGTCTGTTGTG
TGACTCTGGTAACTAGAGATCCCTCAGACCCTTTTAGTCAGTGTGGAAAATCTCTAGCAGTGGCGCCCGA
ACAGGGACTTGAAAGCGAAAGGGAAACCAGAGGAGCTCTCTCGACGCAGGACTCGGCTTGCTGAAGCGCG
CACGGCAAGAGGCGAGGGGCGGCGACTGGTGAGTACGCCAAAAATTTTGACTAGCGGAGGCTAGAAGGAG
AGAGATGGGTGCGAGAGCGTCAGTATTAAGCGGGGGAGAATTAGATCGCGATGGGAAAAAATTCGGTTAA
GGCCAGGGGGAAAGAAAAAATATAAATTAAAACATATAGTATGGGCAAGCAGGGAGCTAGAACGATTCGC
AGTTAATCCTGGCCTGTTAGAAACATCAGAAGGCTGTAGACAAATACTGGGACAGCTACAACCATCCCTT
CAGACAGGATCAGAAGAACTTAGATCATTATATAATACAGTAGCAACCCTCTATTGTGTGCATCAAAGGA
TAGAGATAAAAGACACCAAGGAAGCTTTAGACAAGATAGAGGAAGAGCAAAACAAAAGTAAGACCACCGC
ACAGCAAGCGGCCGCTGATCTTCAGACCTGGAGGAGGAGATATGAGGGACAATTGGAGAAGTGAATTATA
TAAATATAAAGTAGTAAAAATTGAACCATTAGGAGTAGCACCCACCAAGGCAAAGAGAAGAGTGGTGCAG
AGAGAAAAAAGAGCAGTGGGAATAGGAGCTTTGTTCCTTGGGTTCTTGGGAGCAGCAGGAAGCACTATGG
GCGCAGCGTCAATGACGCTGACGGTACAGGCCAGACAATTATTGTCTGGTATAGTGCAGCAGCAGAACAA
TTTGCTGAGGGCTATTGAGGCGCAACAGCATCTGTTGCAACTCACAGTCTGGGGCATCAAGCAGCTCCAG
GCAAGAATCCTGGCTGTGGAAAGATACCTAAAGGATCAACAGCTCCTGGGGATTTGGGGTTGCTCTGGAA
AACTCATTTGCACCACTGCTGTGCCTTGGAATGCTAGTTGGAGTAATAAATCTCTGGAACAGATTTGGAA
TCACACGACCTGGATGGAGTGGGACAGAGAAATTAACAATTACACAAGCTTAATACACTCCTTAATTGAA
GAATCGCAAAACCAGCAAGAAAAGAATGAACAAGAATTATTGGAATTAGATAAATGGGCAAGTTTGTGGA
ATTGGTTTAACATAACAAATTGGCTGTGGTATATAAAATTATTCATAATGATAGTAGGAGGCTTGGTAGG
TTTAAGAATAGTTTTTGCTGTACTTTCTATAGTGAATAGAGTTAGGCAGGGATATTCACCATTATCGTTT
CAGACCCACCTCCCAACCCCGAGGGGACCCGACAGGCCCGAAGGAATAGAAGAAGAAGGTGGAGAGAGAG
ACAGAGACAGATCCATTCGATTAGTGAACGGATCGGCACTGCGTGCGCCAATTCTGCAGACAAATGGCAG
TATTCATCCACAATTTTAAAAGAAAAGGGGGGATTGGGGGGTACAGTGCAGGGGAAAGAATAGTAGACAT
AATAGCAACAGACATACAAACTAAAGAATTACAAAAACAAATTACAAAAATTCAAAATTTTCGGGTTTAT
TACAGGGACAGCAGAGATCCAGTTTGGTTAATTAAGGTACCGGGCAGAGGTCTCGCTTTTTTCGAGACAA
CACGGCTCCGGTGCCCGTCAGTGGGCAGAGCGCACATCGCCCACAGTCCCCGAGAAGTTGGGGGGAGGGG
TCGGCAATTGATCCGGTGCCTAGAGAAGGTGGCGCGGGGTAAACTGGGAAAGTGATGTCGTGTACTGGCT
CCGCCTTTTTCCCGAGGGTGGGGGAGAACCGTATATAAGTGCAGTAGTCGCCGTGAACGTTCTTTTTCGC
AACGGGTTTGCCGCCAGAACACAGGTAAGTGCCGTGTGTGGTTCCCGCGGGCCTGGCCTCTTTACGGGTT
ATGGCCCTTGCGTGCCTTGAATTACTTCCACCTGGCTGCAGTACGTGATTCTTGATCCCGAGCTTCGGGT
TGGAAGTGGGTGGGAGAGTTCGAGGCCTTGCGCTTAAGGAGCCCCTTCGCCTCGTGCTTGAGTTGAGGCC
TGGCCTGGGCGCTGGGGCCGCCGCGTGCGAATCTGGTGGCACCTTCGCGCCTGTCTCGCTGCTTTCGATA
AGTCTCTAGCCATTTAAAATTTTTGATGACCTGCTGCGACGCTTTTTTTCTGGCAAGATAGTCTTGTAAA
TGCGGGCCAAGATCTGCACACTGGTATTTCGGTTTTTGGGGCCGCGGGCGGCGACGGGGCCCGTGCGTCC
CAGCGCACATGTTCGGCGAGGCGGGGCCTGCGAGCGCGGCCACCGAGAATCGGACGGGGGTAGTCTCAAG
CTGGCCGGCCTGCTCTGGTGCCTGGCCTCGCGCCGCCGTGTATCGCCCCGCCCTGGGCGGCAAGGCTGGC
CCGGTCGGCACCAGTTGCGTGAGCGGAAAGATGGCCGCTTCCCGGCCCTGCTGCAGGGAGCTCAAAATGG
AGGACGCGGCGCTCGGGAGAGCGGGCGGGTGAGTCACCCACACAAAGGAAAAGGGCCTTTCCGTCCTCAG
CCGTCGCTTCATGTGACTCCACGGAGTACCGGGCGCCGTCCAGGCACCTCGATTAGTTCTCGAGCTTTTG
GAGTACGTCGTCTTTAGGTTGGGGGGAGGGGTTTTATGCGATGGAGTTTCCCCACACTGAGTGGGTGGAG
ACTGAAGTTAGGCCAGCTTGGCACTTGATGTAATTCTCCTTGGAATTTGCCCTTTTTGAGTTTGGATCTT
GGTTCATTCTCAAGCCTCAGACAGTGGTTCAAAGTTTTTTTCTTCCATTTCAGGTGTCGTGAAGGAGCCA
CCATGGCCAAACGGACAGCCGACGGAAGCGAGTTCGAGTCACCAAAGAAGAAGCGGAAAGTCGGCAGCGA
CAAGAAGTACAGCATCGGCCTGGACATCGGCACCAACTCTGTGGGCTGGGCCGTGATCACCGACGAGTAC
AAGGTGCCCAGCAAGAAATTCAAGGTGCTGGGCAACACCGACCGGCACAGCATCAAGAAGAACCTGATCG
GAGCCCTGCTGTTCGACAGCGGCGAAACAGCCGAGGCCACCCGGCTGAAGAGAACCGCCAGAAGAAGATA
CACCAGACGGAAGAACCGGATCTGCTATCTGCAAGAGATCTTCAGCAACGAGATGGCCAAGGTGGACGAC
AGCTTCTTCCACAGACTGGAAGAGTCCTTCCTGGTGGAAGAGGATAAGAAGCACGAGCGGCACCCCATCT
TCGGCAACATCGTGGACGAGGTGGCCTACCACGAGAAGTACCCCACCATCTACCACCTGAGAAAGAAACT
GGTGGACAGCACCGACAAGGCCGACCTGCGGCTGATCTATCTGGCCCTGGCCCACATGATCAAGTTCCGG
GGCCACTTCCTGATCGAGGGCGACCTGAACCCCGACAACAGCGACGTGGACAAGCTGTTCATCCAGCTGG
TGCAGACCTACAACCAGCTGTTCGAGGAAAACCCCATCAACGCTAGCGGCGTGGACGCCAAGGCCATCCT
GTCTGCCAGACTGAGCAAGAGCAGACGGCTGGAAAATCTGATCGCCCAGCTGCCCGGCGAGAAGAAGAAT
GGCCTGTTCGGCAACCTGATTGCCCTGAGCCTGGGCCTGACCCCCAACTTCAAGAGCAACTTCGACCTGG
CCGAGGATGCCAAACTGCAGCTGAGCAAGGACACCTACGACGACGACCTGGACAACCTGCTGGCCCAGAT
CGGCGACCAGTACGCCGACCTGTTTCTGGCCGCCAAGAACCTGTCCGACGCCATCCTGCTGAGCGACATC
CTGAGAGTGAACACCGAGATCACCAAGGCCCCCCTGAGCGCCTCTATGATCAAGAGATACGACGAGCACC
ACCAGGACCTGACCCTGCTGAAAGCTCTCGTGCGGCAGCAGCTGCCTGAGAAGTACAAAGAGATTTTCTT
CGACCAGAGCAAGAACGGCTACGCCGGCTACATTGACGGCGGAGCCAGCCAGGAAGAGTTCTACAAGTTC
ATCAAGCCCATCCTGGAAAAGATGGACGGCACCGAGGAACTGCTCGTGAAGCTGAACAGAGAGGACCTGC
TGCGGAAGCAGCGGACCTTCGACAACGGCAGCATCCCCCACCAGATCCACCTGGGAGAGCTGCACGCCAT
TCTGCGGCGGCAGGAAGATTTTTACCCATTCCTGAAGGACAACCGGGAAAAGATCGAGAAGATCCTGACC
TTCCGCATCCCCTACTACGTGGGCCCTCTGGCCAGGGGAAACAGCAGATTCGCCTGGATGACCAGAAAGA
GCGAGGAAACCATCACCCCCTGGAACTTCGAGGAAGTGGTGGACAAGGGCGCTTCCGCCCAGAGCTTCAT
CGAGCGGATGACCAACTTCGATAAGAACCTGCCCAACGAGAAGGTGCTGCCCAAGCACAGCCTGCTGTAC
GAGTACTTCACCGTGTATAACGAGCTGACCAAAGTGAAATACGTGACCGAGGGAATGAGAAAGCCCGCCT
TCCTGAGCGGCGAGCAGAAAAAGGCCATCGTGGACCTGCTGTTCAAGACCAACCGGAAAGTGACCGTGAA
GCAGCTGAAAGAGGACTACTTCAAGAAAATCGAGTGCTTCGACTCCGTGGAAATCTCCGGCGTGGAAGAT
CGGTTCAACGCCTCCCTGGGCACATACCACGATCTGCTGAAAATTATCAAGGACAAGGACTTCCTGGACA
ATGAGGAAAACGAGGACATTCTGGAAGATATCGTGCTGACCCTGACACTGTTTGAGGACAGAGAGATGAT
CGAGGAACGGCTGAAAACCTATGCCCACCTGTTCGACGACAAAGTGATGAAGCAGCTGAAGCGGCGGAGA
TACACCGGCTGGGGCAGGCTGAGCCGGAAGCTGATCAACGGCATCCGGGACAAGCAGTCCGGCAAGACAA
TCCTGGATTTCCTGAAGTCCGACGGCTTCGCCAACAGAAACTTCATGCAGCTGATCCACGACGACAGCCT
GACCTTTAAAGAGGACATCCAGAAAGCCCAGGTGTCCGGCCAGGGCGATAGCCTGCACGAGCACATTGCC
AATCTGGCCGGCAGCCCCGCCATTAAGAAGGGCATCCTGCAGACAGTGAAGGTGGTGGACGAGCTCGTGA
AAGTGATGGGCCGGCACAAGCCCGAGAACATCGTGATCGAAATGGCCAGAGAGAACCAGACCACCCAGAA
GGGACAGAAGAACAGCCGCGAGAGAATGAAGCGGATCGAAGAGGGCATCAAAGAGCTGGGCAGCCAGATC
CTGAAAGAACACCCAGTGGAAAACACCCAGCTGCAGAACGAGAAGCTGTACCTGTACTACCTGCAGAATG
GGCGGGATATGTACGTGGACCAGGAACTGGACATCAACCGGCTGTCCGACTACGATGTGGACCATATCGT
GCCTCAGAGCTTTCTGAAGGACGACTCCATCGACAACAAGGTGCTGACCAGAAGCGACAAGAACCGGGGC
AAGAGCGACAACGTGCCCTCCGAAGAGGTCGTGAAGAAGATGAAGAACTACTGGCGGCAGCTGCTGAACG
CCAAGCTGATTACCCAGAGAAAGTTCGACAATCTGACCAAGGCCGAGAGAGGCGGCCTGAGCGAACTGGA
TAAGGCCGGCTTCATCAAGAGACAGCTGGTGGAAACCCGGCAGATCACAAAGCACGTGGCACAGATCCTG
GACTCCCGGATGAACACTAAGTACGACGAGAATGACAAGCTGATCCGGGAAGTGAAAGTGATCACCCTGA
AGTCCAAGCTGGTGTCCGATTTCCGGAAGGATTTCCAGTTTTACAAAGTGCGCGAGATCAACAACTACCA
CCACGCCCACGACGCCTACCTGAACGCCGTCGTGGGAACCGCCCTGATCAAAAAGTACCCTAAGCTGGAA
AGCGAGTTCGTGTACGGCGACTACAAGGTGTACGACGTGCGGAAGATGATCGCCAAGAGCGAGCAGGAAA
TCGGCAAGGCTACCGCCAAGTACTTCTTCTACAGCAACATCATGAACTTTTTCAAGACCGAGATTACCCT
GGCCAACGGCGAGATCCGGAAGCGGCCTCTGATCGAGACAAACGGCGAAACCGGGGAGATCGTGTGGGAT
AAGGGCCGGGATTTTGCCACCGTGCGGAAAGTGCTGAGCATGCCCCAAGTGAATATCGTGAAAAAGACCG
AGGTGCAGACAGGCGGCTTCAGCAAAGAGTCTATCCTGCCCAAGAGGAACAGCGATAAGCTGATCGCCAG
AAAGAAGGACTGGGACCCTAAGAAGTACGGCGGCTTCCTGTGGCCCACCGTGGCCTATTCTGTGCTGGTG
GTGGCCAAAGTGGAAAAGGGCAAGTCCAAGAAACTGAAGAGTGTGAAAGAGCTGCTGGGGATCACCATCA
TGGAAAGAAGCAGCTTCGAGAAGAATCCCATCGACTTTCTGGAAGCCAAGGGCTACAAAGAAGTGAAAAA
GGACCTGATCATCAAGCTGCCTAAGTACTCCCTGTTCGAGCTGGAAAACGGCCGGAAGAGAATGCTGGCC
TCTGCCAAGCAGCTGCAGAAGGGAAACGAACTGGCCCTGCCCTCCAAATATGTGAACTTCCTGTACCTGG
CCAGCCACTATGAGAAGCTGAAGGGCTCCCCCGAGGATAATGAGCAGAAACAGCTGTTTGTGGAACAGCA
CAAGCACTACCTGGACGAGATCATCGAGCAGATCAGCGAGTTCTCCAAGAGAGTGATCCTGGCCGACGCT
AATCTGGACAAAGTGCTGTCCGCCTACAACAAGCACCGGGATAAGCCCATCAGAGAGCAGGCCGAGAATA
TCATCCACCTGTTTACCCTGACCAATCTGGGAGCCCCTGCCGCCTTCAAGTACTTTGACACCACCATCGA
CCGGAAGCAGTACAGAAGCACCAAAGAGGTGCTGGACGCCACCCTGATCCACCAGAGCATCACCGGCCTG
TACGAGACACGAATCGATTTGTCTCAGCTGGGAGGCGATGGGTCCAAAAGGCCGGCGGCCACGAAAAAGG
CCGGCCAGGCAAAAAAGAAAAAGGGATCCTACCCATACGATGTTCCAGATTACGCTTATCCCTACGACGT
GCCTGATTATGCATACCCATATGATGTCCCCGACTATGCCGGAAGCGAGGGCAGAGGAAGCCTTCTAACA
TGCGGTGACGTGGAGGAGAATCCCGGCCCTTCCGGGATGGCCAAGCCTTTGTCTCAAGAAGAATCCACCC
TCATTGAAAGAGCAACGGCTACAATCAACAGCATCCCCATCTCTGAGGACTACAGCGTCGCCAGCGCAGC
TCTCTCTAGCGACGGCCGCATCTTCACTGGTGTCAATGTATATCATTTTACTGGGGGACCTTGTGCAGAA
CTCGTGGTGCTGGGCACTGCTGCTGCTGCGGCAGCTGGCAACCTGACTTGTATCGTCGCGATCGGAAATG
AGAACAGGGGCATCTTGAGCCCCTGCGGACGGTGCCGACAGGTGCTTCTCGATCTGCATCCTGGGATCAA
AGCCATAGTGAAGGACAGTGATGGACAGCCGACGGCAGTTGGGATTCGTGAATTGCTGCCCTCTGGTTAT
GTGTGGGAGGGCTAATAA
Features (pLannotate 1.2.2; 33 found; start..end, strand, type, name):
      8..596     +  misc_feature   WPRE: woodchuck hepatitis virus posttranscriptional regulatory element
    592..735     +  CDS            nef (fragment): NEF_HV1LA - Experimental evidence at protein level: Swiss-Prot protein existence level 1. Extracellular Nef protein targets CD4(+) T-lymphocytes for apoptosis by interacting with CXCR4 surface receptors. From Human immunodeficiency virus type 1 group M subtype B (isolate Lai) (HIV-1).
    721..901     +  LTR            5' LTR (truncated): truncated 5' long terminal repeat (LTR) from HIV-1
    933..1044    +  polyA_signal   bGH poly(A) signal: bovine growth hormone polyadenylation signal
   1161..1182    +  promoter       SV40 promoter (fragment): SV40 enhancer and early promoter
   1203..1631    +  rep_origin     f1 ori (sequence partly withheld): f1 bacteriophage origin of replication; arrow indicates direction of (+) strand synthesis
   1645..1974    +  promoter       SV40 promoter: SV40 enhancer and early promoter
   2022..2069    +  promoter       EM7 promoter: synthetic bacterial promoter&nbsp
   2088..2462    +  CDS            BleoR: antibiotic-binding protein; Sh ble from Streptoalloteichus hindustanus; confers resistance to bleomycin, phleomycin, and Zeocin™
   2472..2597    +  CDS            ble (fragment): BLE_KLEPN - Experimental evidence at protein level: Swiss-Prot protein existence level 1. Binding protein with a strong affinity to the bleomycin family of antibiotics. Binds to CL990; an antimitotic-antibiotic compound. From Klebsiella pneumoniae.
   2592..2713    +  polyA_signal   SV40 poly(A) signal: SV40 polyadenylation signal
   2784..2806    -  protein_bind   lac operator (fragment): The lac repressor binds to the lac operator to inhibit transcription in E. coli. This inhibition can be relieved by adding lactose or isopropyl-β-D-thiogalactopyranoside (IPTG). lac repressor encoded by lacI
   2810..2840    -  promoter       lac promoter: promoter for the E. coli lac operon
   2855..2876    -  protein_bind   CAP binding site: CAP binding activates transcription in the presence of cAMP. E. coli catabolite activator protein
   2889..2981    -  CDS            lacI (fragment): lac repressor; lacI; The lac repressor binds to the lac operator to inhibit transcription in E. coli. This inhibition can be relieved by adding lactose or isopropyl-β-D-thiogalactopyranoside (IPTG).
   3164..3752    -  rep_origin     ori: high-copy-number ColE1/pMB1/pBR322/pUC origin of replication
   3923..4783    -  CDS            AmpR: β-lactamase; bla; confers resistance to ampicillin, carbenicillin, and related antibiotics
   4784..4888    -  promoter       AmpR promoter: bla
   4947..4999    -  misc_feature   bom (fragment): basis of mobility region from pBR322
   5154..5533    +  enhancer       CMV enhancer: human cytomegalovirus immediate early enhancer
   5534..5733    +  promoter       CMV promoter: human cytomegalovirus (CMV) immediate early promoter
   5751..5931    +  LTR            5' LTR (truncated): truncated 5' long terminal repeat (LTR) from HIV-1
   5978..6103    +  misc_feature   HIV-1 Ψ: packaging signal of human immunodeficiency virus type 1
   6087..6450    +  CDS            HIV-1 gag (fragment): gag protein from human immunodeficiency virus 1; gag
   6596..6829    +  misc_feature   RRE: The Rev response element (RRE) of HIV-1 allows for Rev-dependent mRNA export from the nucleus to the cytoplasm.
   7206..7306    +  CDS            Rev (fragment): human immunodeficiency virus 1 (HIV-1) Rev protein; rev; enhances nuclear export of unspliced and incompletely spliced viral mRNAs
   7356..7473    +  misc_feature   cPPT/CTS: central polypurine tract and central termination sequence of HIV-1
   7575..7786    +  promoter       EF-1α core promoter: core promoter for human elongation factor EF-1α
   7787..8725    +  intron         EF-1α intron A: intron upstream of the start codon of human EF-1α
   8811..12910   +  CDS            Cas9 (fragment): Cas9 (Csn1) endonuclease from the Streptococcus pyogenes Type II CRISPR/Cas system generates RNA-guided double strand breaks in DNA
  12918..12965   +  CDS            nucleoplasmin NLS: bipartite nuclear localization signal from nucleoplasmin
  12972..13052   +  CDS            3xHA: three tandem HA epitope tags
  13119..13517   +  CDS            BSD: blasticidin S deaminase; Aspergillus terreus BSD; confers resistance to blasticidin
