[The description below was written by a language model from this plasmid's Addgene catalogue record and pLannotate feature annotations shown in this document.]
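Description:
pRDB_268 is a lentiviral CRISPR vector, built on the pRDA_722 backbone by Golden Gate cloning, that delivers the SpG variant of Streptococcus pyogenes Cas9 into mammalian cells. SpG is an engineered Cas9 with relaxed PAM requirements, which widens the range of genomic sites a guide can address. In bacteria the 13.5 kb plasmid is maintained at high copy from a ColE1/pUC-type origin under ampicillin selection (AmpR). The backbone also carries an f1 origin and an SV40/EM7-driven BleoR cassette that lies outside the packaged viral region.

The transfer cassette follows a third-generation design. A CMV enhancer/promoter is fused to a truncated HIV-1 5' LTR to drive genomic RNA production in packaging cells. It is followed by the Ψ packaging signal with a gag fragment, the RRE for Rev-dependent export, and the cPPT/CTS. Inside the provirus, the human EF-1α core promoter with intron A drives the Cas9-SpG open reading frame, which is fused at its C terminus to a nucleoplasmin bipartite NLS and a 3xHA epitope tag for nuclear targeting and detection. A blasticidin S deaminase coding sequence sits immediately downstream in the same orientation with no separate promoter annotated, which suggests co-expression from the same transcript, although the linking element is not identified in the feature table. A WPRE, which enhances transcript expression, precedes the truncated 3' LTR and a bGH polyadenylation signal.

No guide RNA cassette is annotated, so the construct appears suited to making blasticidin-selected cell lines that stably express SpG-Cas9, with guides supplied separately. It was deposited in connection with work on base editor mutational scanning.
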