Addgene plasmid #231112: pRDB_268
Purpose: SpG-Cas9
Depositing lab: John Doench & David Root. Depositing organization: Broad Institute. Publication: Activity-based selection for enhanced base editor mutational scanning. Kaplan EG, Steger RJ, Shah ST, Drepanos LM, Griffith AL, Reint G, Doench JG. Nat Genet. 2025 Nov;57(11):2920-2929. doi: 10.1038/s41588-025-02366-0. Epub 2025 Oct 14. PubMed 41087678.
Backbone
  Vector backbone: pRDA_722
  Vector type: Lentiviral, CRISPR
  Selectable markers: Blasticidin
Growth in bacteria
  Bacterial resistance: Ampicillin, 100 μg/mL
  Growth temperature: 37°C
  Growth strain: NEB Stable
  Copy number: High Copy
Gene/Insert
  Gene/Insert name: Cas9-SpG
  Species: Synthetic
  Cloning method: Golden Gate
Resource information
  A portion of this plasmid was derived from a plasmid made by: Keith Joung
Terms and licenses: Academic/Nonprofit Terms; Industry Terms: Not Available to Industry
Depositor comments: Uses Keith Joung's SpG-Cas9 variant. Please visit https://doi.org/10.1101/2024.11.12.622254 for bioRxiv preprint.
How to cite: pRDB_268 was a gift from John Doench & David Root (Addgene plasmid # 231112 ; http://n2t.net/addgene:231112 ; RRID:Addgene_231112)
